Addgene plasmid #82337: pMH-macroHC
Purpose: Provides a C-terminal macro domain and 6xHis tag for expression in E. coli
Depositing lab: Michael Hothorn. Depositing organization: University of Geneva. Publication: The macro domain as fusion tag for carrier-driven crystallization. Wild R, Hothorn M. Protein Sci. 2016 Oct 24. doi: 10.1002/pro.3073. PubMed 27774698.
Backbone
  Vector backbone: pET-24d modified
  Backbone manufacturer: EMBL pepcore
  Backbone size w/o insert (bp): 5502
  Total vector size (bp): 6331
  Modifications to backbone: Insertion of a macro domain fusion tag
  Vector type: Bacterial Expression
Growth in bacteria
  Bacterial resistance: Kanamycin, 50 μg/mL
  Growth temperature: 37°C
  Growth strain: NEB Stable
  Copy number: Low Copy
Gene/Insert
  Gene/Insert name: SPX domain of the Vacuolar Transporter Chaperone 4 (alt name: VTC4)
  Species: S. cerevisiae (budding yeast)
  Insert size (bp): 829
  Mutation: Truncated protein, amino acids 1-178
  GenBank ID: NM_001181446
  Entrez Gene: VTC4 (a.k.a. YJL012C, PHM3, YJL012C-A)
  Tag / fusion protein: macro domain of human histone macroH2A1.1 (C terminal on backbone); 6xHis non-cleavable (C terminal on backbone)
  Cloning method: Restriction Enzyme; 5′ cloning site XbaI (not destroyed); 3′ cloning site NcoI (not destroyed)
  Sequencing primers: 5′ TGCGTCCGGCGTAGAGGATCGAGATCT; 3′ CAGCTTCCTTTCGGGCTTTGTTAGCAG
Terms and licenses: Academic/Nonprofit Terms; Industry Terms: Not Available to Industry
How to cite: pMH-macroHC was a gift from Michael Hothorn (Addgene plasmid # 82337 ; http://n2t.net/addgene:82337 ; RRID:Addgene_82337)
