[The description below was written by a language model from this plasmid's Addgene catalogue record and pLannotate feature annotations shown in this document.]
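Description:
pMH-macroHC is a bacterial expression plasmid of 6,331 bp built on a modified pET-24d backbone, designed to fuse a protein of interest to a C-terminal macro domain and a non-cleavable 6xHis tag for production in E. coli. It is selected with kanamycin through an aph(3')-Ia resistance gene and replicates from a ColE1/pBR322-type origin. The accompanying rop gene and bom region are consistent with the low copy number listed in the record. An f1 origin is also present, along with short remnants of the tetracycline resistance gene that appear to be backbone leftovers.

Expression follows the standard pET arrangement. A T7 promoter is followed directly by a lac operator and the strong T7 gene 10 ribosome binding site, and a T7 terminator closes the unit. The plasmid-borne lacI gene supplies repressor, so transcription is held off until IPTG induction in a host that provides T7 RNA polymerase.

The open reading frame as deposited encodes the SPX domain of Saccharomyces cerevisiae Vacuolar Transporter Chaperone 4 (VTC4, residues 1-178), an inositol polyphosphate-binding module. It is joined directly to the macro domain of human histone macroH2A1.1, which is followed by the histidine tag. The annotation software labels this tag as a 9xHis fragment, but its length corresponds to six histidines. A short match to a T7 gene 10-derived solubility tag lies just beyond the His tag. Whether it is translated is not stated.

XbaI and NcoI are recorded as the preserved 5′ and 3′ cloning sites for the insert. According to the associated publication title, the macro domain serves as a fusion tag for carrier-driven crystallization, and the His tag allows affinity purification.
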