Features (pLannotate 1.2.2; 20 found; start..end, strand, type, name):
     12..467     +  rep_origin     f1 ori (sequence partly withheld): f1 bacteriophage origin of replication; arrow indicates direction of (+) strand synthesis
    494..551     +  promoter       AmpR promoter (fragment): bla
    560..1375    -  CDS            KanR: aminoglycoside phosphotransferase; aph(3')-Ia; confers resistance to kanamycin in bacteria or G418 (Geneticin®) in eukaryotes
   1497..2085    +  rep_origin     ori: high-copy-number ColE1/pMB1/pBR322/pUC origin of replication
   2271..2413    -  misc_feature   bom: basis of mobility region from pBR322
   2515..2706    -  CDS            rop: Rop protein, which maintains plasmids at low copy number; rop
   2723..3103    +  CDS            YPB1_ECOLX: Protein predicted: Swiss-Prot protein existence level 4. From Escherichia coli.
   3175..3466    -  CDS            TcR (fragment): tetracycline efflux protein; tet; confers resistance to tetracycline
   3481..3502    -  protein_bind   CAP binding site: CAP binding activates transcription in the presence of cAMP. E. coli catabolite activator protein
   3515..4597    -  CDS            lacI: lac repressor; lacI; The lac repressor binds to the lac operator to inhibit transcription in E. coli. This inhibition can be relieved by adding lactose or isopropyl-β-D-thiogalactopyranoside (IPTG).
   4598..4675    -  promoter       lacI promoter: lacI
   4683..4962    -  CDS            TcR (fragment): tetracycline efflux protein; tet; confers resistance to tetracycline
   4984..5002    +  promoter       T7 promoter: promoter for bacteriophage T7 RNA polymerase
   5003..5027    +  protein_bind   lac operator: The lac repressor binds to the lac operator to inhibit transcription in E. coli. This inhibition can be relieved by adding lactose or isopropyl-β-D-thiogalactopyranoside (IPTG). lac repressor encoded by lacI
   5042..5064    +  RBS            RBS: efficient ribosome binding site from bacteriophage T7 gene 10 (Olins and Rangwala, 1989)
   5071..5604    +  CDS            VTC4 (fragment): VTC4_YEAST - Also known as PHM3. Experimental evidence at protein level: Swiss-Prot protein existence level 1. Component of the vacuolar transporter chaperone (VTC) complex, which plays a role in vacuolar membrane fusion (PubMed:12584253, PubMed:11102525, PubMed:11823419). Required for SEC18/NSF activity in SNARE priming, membrane binding of LMA1 and V(0) trans-complex formation (PubMed:11823419). Binds inositol hexakisphosphate (Ins6P) and similar inositol polyphosphates, such as 5-diphospho-inositol pentakisphosphate (5-InsP7); these are important intracellular signaling molecules (PubMed:27
   5596..6174    +  CDS            MACROH2A1 (fragment): H2AY_HUMAN - Also known as H2AFY From Homo sapiens (Human).
   6175..6192    +  CDS            9xHis (fragment): 9xHis affinity tag
   6202..6251    +  CDS            SET1 (fragment): solubility-enhancement tag derived from T7 phage gene 10B
   6259..6306    +  terminator     T7 terminator: transcription terminator for bacteriophage T7 RNA polymerase
>Addgene plasmid #82337 | pMH-macroHC | depositor full sequence | sequence record 155830 | pMH-macroHC sequence 6331 bps
TGGCGAATGGG
[124 nt withheld, positions 12-135]
C
[91 nt withheld, positions 137-227]
A
[49 nt withheld, positions 229-277]
CCTTTGACGTTGGAGTCCACGTTCTTT
[37 nt withheld, positions 305-341]
ACCCTATCTCGGTCTATTCTTTTGATTTATAAGGGATTTTGCCGATTTCGGCCTATTGGTTAAAAAATGA
GCTGATTTAACAAAAATTTAACGCGAATTTTAACAAAATATTAACGTTTACAATTTCAGGTGGCACTTTT
CGGGGAAATGTGCGCGGAACCCCTATTTGTTTATTTTTCTAAATACATTCAAATATGTATCCGCTCATGA
ATTAATTCTTAGAAAAACTCATCGAGCATCAAATGAAACTGCAATTTATTCATATCAGGATTATCAATAC
CATATTTTTGAAAAAGCCGTTTCTGTAATGAAGGAGAAAACTCACCGAGGCAGTTCCATAGGATGGCAAG
ATCCTGGTATCGGTCTGCGATTCCGACTCGTCCAACATCAATACAACCTATTAATTTCCCCTCGTCAAAA
ATAAGGTTATCAAGTGAGAAATCACCATGAGTGACGACTGAATCCGGTGAGAATGGCAAAAGTTTATGCA
TTTCTTTCCAGACTTGTTCAACAGGCCAGCCATTACGCTCGTCATCAAAATCACTCGCATCAACCAAACC
GTTATTCATTCGTGATTGCGCCTGAGCGAGACGAAATACGCGATCGCTGTTAAAAGGACAATTACAAACA
GGAATCGAATGCAACCGGCGCAGGAACACTGCCAGCGCATCAACAATATTTTCACCTGAATCAGGATATT
CTTCTAATACCTGGAATGCTGTTTTCCCGGGGATCGCAGTGGTGAGTAACCATGCATCATCAGGAGTACG
GATAAAATGCTTGATGGTCGGAAGAGGCATAAATTCCGTCAGCCAGTTTAGTCTGACCATCTCATCTGTA
ACATCATTGGCAACGCTACCTTTGCCATGTTTCAGAAACAACTCTGGCGCATCGGGCTTCCCATACAATC
GATAGATTGTCGCACCTGATTGCCCGACATTATCGCGAGCCCATTTATACCCATATAAATCAGCATCCAT
GTTGGAATTTAATCGCGGCCTAGAGCAAGACGTTTCCCGTTGAATATGGCTCATAACACCCCTTGTATTA
CTGTTTATGTAAGCAGACAGTTTTATTGTTCATGACCAAAATCCCTTAACGTGAGTTTTCGTTCCACTGA
GCGTCAGACCCCGTAGAAAAGATCAAAGGATCTTCTTGAGATCCTTTTTTTCTGCGCGTAATCTGCTGCT
TGCAAACAAAAAAACCACCGCTACCAGCGGTGGTTTGTTTGCCGGATCAAGAGCTACCAACTCTTTTTCC
GAAGGTAACTGGCTTCAGCAGAGCGCAGATACCAAATACTGTCCTTCTAGTGTAGCCGTAGTTAGGCCAC
CACTTCAAGAACTCTGTAGCACCGCCTACATACCTCGCTCTGCTAATCCTGTTACCAGTGGCTGCTGCCA
GTGGCGATAAGTCGTGTCTTACCGGGTTGGACTCAAGACGATAGTTACCGGATAAGGCGCAGCGGTCGGG
CTGAACGGGGGGTTCGTGCACACAGCCCAGCTTGGAGCGAACGACCTACACCGAACTGAGATACCTACAG
CGTGAGCTATGAGAAAGCGCCACGCTTCCCGAAGGGAGAAAGGCGGACAGGTATCCGGTAAGCGGCAGGG
TCGGAACAGGAGAGCGCACGAGGGAGCTTCCAGGGGGAAACGCCTGGTATCTTTATAGTCCTGTCGGGTT
TCGCCACCTCTGACTTGAGCGTCGATTTTTGTGATGCTCGTCAGGGGGGCGGAGCCTATGGAAAAACGCC
AGCAACGCGGCCTTTTTACGGTTCCTGGCCTTTTGCTGGCCTTTTGCTCACATGTTCTTTCCTGCGTTAT
CCCCTGATTCTGTGGATAACCGTATTACCGCCTTTGAGTGAGCTGATACCGCTCGCCGCAGCCGAACGAC
CGAGCGCAGCGAGTCAGTGAGCGAGGAAGCGGAAGAGCGCCTGATGCGGTATTTTCTCCTTACGCATCTG
TGCGGTATTTCACACCGCATATATGGTGCACTCTCAGTACAATCTGCTCTGATGCCGCATAGTTAAGCCA
GTATACACTCCGCTATCGCTACGTGACTGGGTCATGGCTGCGCCCCGACACCCGCCAACACCCGCTGACG
CGCCCTGACGGGCTTGTCTGCTCCCGGCATCCGCTTACAGACAAGCTGTGACCGTCTCCGGGAGCTGCAT
GTGTCAGAGGTTTTCACCGTCATCACCGAAACGCGCGAGGCAGCTGCGGTAAAGCTCATCAGCGTGGTCG
TGAAGCGATTCACAGATGTCTGCCTGTTCATCCGCGTCCAGCTCGTTGAGTTTCTCCAGAAGCGTTAATG
TCTGGCTTCTGATAAAGCGGGCCATGTTAAGGGCGGTTTTTTCCTGTTTGGTCACTGATGCCTCCGTGTA
AGGGGGATTTCTGTTCATGGGGGTAATGATACCGATGAAACGAGAGAGGATGCTCACGATACGGGTTACT
GATGATGAACATGCCCGGTTACTGGAACGTTGTGAGGGTAAACAACTGGCGGTATGGATGCGGCGGGACC
AGAGAAAAATCACTCAGGGTCAATGCCAGCGCTTCGTTAATACAGATGTAGGTGTTCCACAGGGTAGCCA
GCAGCATCCTGCGATGCAGATCCGGAACATAATGGTGCAGGGCGCTGACTTCCGCGTTTCCAGACTTTAC
GAAACACGGAAACCGAAGACCATTCATGTTGTTGCTCAGGTCGCAGACGTTTTGCAGCAGCAGTCGCTTC
ACGTTCGCTCGCGTATCGGTGATTCATTCTGCTAACCAGTAAGGCAACCCCGCCAGCCTAGCCGGGTCCT
CAACGACAGGAGCACGATCATGCGCACCCGTGGGGCCGCCATGCCGGCGATAATGGCCTGCTTCTCGCCG
AAACGTTTGGTGGCGGGACCAGTGACGAAGGCTTGAGCGAGGGCGTGCAAGATTCCGAATACCGCAAGCG
ACAGGCCGATCATCGTCGCGCTCCAGCGAAAGCGGTCCTCGCCGAAAATGACCCAGAGCGCTGCCGGCAC
CTGTCCTACGAGTTGCATGATAAAGAAGACAGTCATAAGTGCGGCGACGATAGTCATGCCCCGCGCCCAC
CGGAAGGAGCTGACTGGGTTGAAGGCTCTCAAGGGCATCGGTCGAGATCCCGGTGCCTAATGAGTGAGCT
AACTTACATTAATTGCGTTGCGCTCACTGCCCGCTTTCCAGTCGGGAAACCTGTCGTGCCAGCTGCATTA
ATGAATCGGCCAACGCGCGGGGAGAGGCGGTTTGCGTATTGGGCGCCAGGGTGGTTTTTCTTTTCACCAG
TGAGACGGGCAACAGCTGATTGCCCTTCACCGCCTGGCCCTGAGAGAGTTGCAGCAAGCGGTCCACGCTG
GTTTGCCCCAGCAGGCGAAAATCCTGTTTGATGGTGGTTAACGGCGGGATATAACATGAGCTGTCTTCGG
TATCGTCGTATCCCACTACCGAGATATCCGCACCAACGCGCAGCCCGGACTCGGTAATGGCGCGCATTGC
GCCCAGCGCCATCTGATCGTTGGCAACCAGCATCGCAGTGGGAACGATGCCCTCATTCAGCATTTGCATG
GTTTGTTGAAAACCGGACATGGCACTCCAGTCGCCTTCCCGTTCCGCTATCGGCTGAATTTGATTGCGAG
TGAGATATTTATGCCAGCCAGCCAGACGCAGACGCGCCGAGACAGAACTTAATGGGCCCGCTAACAGCGC
GATTTGCTGGTGACCCAATGCGACCAGATGCTCCACGCCCAGTCGCGTACCGTCTTCATGGGAGAAAATA
ATACTGTTGATGGGTGTCTGGTCAGAGACATCAAGAAATAACGCCGGAACATTAGTGCAGGCAGCTTCCA
CAGCAATGGCATCCTGGTCATCCAGCGGATAGTTAATGATCAGCCCACTGACGCGTTGCGCGAGAAGATT
GTGCACCGCCGCTTTACAGGCTTCGACGCCGCTTCGTTCTACCATCGACACCACCACGCTGGCACCCAGT
TGATCGGCGCGAGATTTAATCGCCGCGACAATTTGCGACGGCGCGTGCAGGGCCAGACTGGAGGTGGCAA
CGCCAATCAGCAACGACTGTTTGCCCGCCAGTTGTTGTGCCACGCGGTTGGGAATGTAATTCAGCTCCGC
CATCGCCGCTTCCACTTTTTCCCGCGTTTTCGCAGAAACGTGGCTGGCCTGGTTCACCACGCGGGAAACG
GTCTGATAAGAGACACCGGCATACTCTGCGACATCGTATAACGTTACTGGTTTCACATTCACCACCCTGA
ATTGACTCTCTTCCGGGCGCTATCATGCCATACCGCGAAAGGTTTTGCGCCATTCGATGGTGTCCGGGAT
CTCGACGCTCTCCCTTATGCGACTCCTGCATTAGGAAGCAGCCCAGTAGTAGGTTGAGGCCGTTGAGCAC
CGCCGCCGCAAGGAATGGTGCATGCAAGGAGATGGCGCCCAACAGTCCCCCGGCCACGGGGCCTGCCACC
ATACCCACGCCGAAACAAGCGCTCATGAGCCCGAAGTGGCGAGCCCGATCTTCCCCATCGGTGATGTCGG
CGATATAGGCGCCAGCAACCGCACCTGTGGCGCCGGTGATGCCGGCCACGATGCGTCCGGCGTAGAGGAT
CGAGATCTCGATCCCGCGAAATTAATACGACTCACTATAGGGGAATTGTGAGCGGATAACAATTCCCCTC
TAGAAATAATTTTGTTTAACTTTAAGAAGGAGATATACCATGAAGTTTGGTGAGCACTTGAGCAAGTCTC
TTATTAGACAGTACAGCTACTATTATATTAGTTATGATGATCTGAAGACTGAGCTAGAAGATAACTTATC
TAAGAATAACGGTCAGTGGACGCAAGAATTGGAAACAGATTTTTTAGAATCTTTGGAGATCGAGTTAGAC
AAGGTTTACACATTTTGCAAAGTTAAGCATAGTGAAGTTTTTAGACGTGTAAAAGAGGTTCAAGAACAAG
TGCAACATACTGTTCGTTTGTTAGACTCCAATAATCCTCCTACTCAGCTAGATTTTGAGATTCTGGAAGA
AGAACTAAGTGATATCATTGCCGATGTTCACGATCTAGCAAAGTTTTCGAGACTAAACTACACTGGTTTC
CAAAAGATTATCAAGAAACACGATAAGAAGACAGGTTTTATCTTGAAACCAGTTTTCCAAGTTAGATTAG
ACTCTAAACCATTTTTCAAGGAAAACTATGACGAACTAGTCGTTAAAATTTCCCAACTATATGATATTGC
CAGAACTTCAGGTGCGGGATCCGACGGCTTCACAGTCCTCTCCACCAAGAGCCTCTTCCTTGGCCAGAAG
TTGCAAGTTGTACAGGCTGACATTGCCTCGATCGACAGTGATGCTGTCGTTCACCCGACAAACACTGACT
TCTACATCGGTGGTGAAGTAGGAAACACGCTGGAGAAGAAAGGTGGCAAGGAGTTTGTGGAAGCTGTCCT
GGAACTCCGGAAAAAGAACGGGCCCTTGGAAGTAGCTGGAGCTGCTGTCAGCGCAGGCCATGGCCTGCCT
GCCAAGTTTGTGATCCACTGTAATAGTCCAGTTTGGGGTGCAGACAAGTGTGAAGAACTTCTGGAAAAGA
CAGTGAAAAACTGCTTGGCCCTGGCTGATGATAAGAAGCTGAAATCCATTGCATTTCCATCCATCGGCAG
CGGCAGGAACGGTTTTCCAAAGCAGACAGCAGCTCAGCTGATTCTGAAGGCCATCTCCAGTTACTTCGTG
TCTACAATGTCCTCTTCCATCAAAACGGTGTACTTCGTGCTTTTTGACAGCGAGAGTATAGGCATCTATG
TGCAGGAAATGGCCAAGCTCGAGCACCACCACCACCACCACTGAGATCCGGCTGCTAACAAAGCCCGAAA
GGAAGCTGAGTTGGCTGCTGCCACCGCTGAGCAATAACTAGCATAACCCCTTGGGGCCTCTAAACGGGTC
TTGAGGGGTTTTTTGCTGAAAGGAGGAACTATATCCGGAT
