>Addgene plasmid #82337 | pMH-macroHC | addgene partial sequence | sequence record 157394 | T7 5'-TAATACGACTCACTATAGGG-3'
AGAAGGAGATATACCATGAAGTTTGGTGAGCACTTGAGCAAGTCTCTTATTAGACAGTACAGCTACTATT
ATATTAGTTATGATGATCTGAAGACTGAGCTAGAAGATAACTTATCTAAGAATAACGGTCAGTGGACGCA
AGAATTGGAAACAGATTTTTTAGAATCTTTGGAGATCGAGTTAGACAAGGTTTACACATTTTGCAAAGTT
AAGCATAGTGAAGTTTTTAGACGTGTAAAAGAGGTTCAAGAACAAGTGCAACATACTGTTCGTTTGTTAG
ACTCCAATAATCCTCCTACTCAGCTAGATTTTGAGATTCTGGAAGAAGAACTAAGTGATATCATTGCCGA
TGTTCACGATCTAGCAAAGTTTTCGAGACTAAACTACACTGGTTTCCAAAAGATTATCAAGAAACACGAT
AAGAAGACAGGTTTTATCTTGAAACCAGTTTTCCAAGTTAGATTAGACTCTAAACCATTTTTCAAGGAAA
ACTATGACGAACTAGTCGTTAAAATTTCCCAACTATATGATATTGCCAGAACTTCAGGTGCGGGATCCGA
CGGCTTCACAGTCCTCTCCACCAAGAGCCTCTTCCTTGGCCAGAAGTTGCAAGTTGTACAGGCTGACATT
GCCTCGATCGACAGTGATGCTGTCGTTCACCCGACAAACACTGACTTCTACATCGGTGGTGAAGTAGGAA
ACACGCTGGAGAAGAAAGGTGGCAAGGAGTTTGTGGAAGCTGTCCTGGAACTCCGGAAAAAGAACGGGCC
CTTGGAAGTAGCTGGAGCTGCTGTCAGCGCAGGCCATGGCCTGCCTGCCAAGTT
