>Addgene plasmid #82337 | pMH-macroHC | addgene partial sequence | sequence record 157395 | T7term 5'-GCTAGTTATTGCTCAGCGG-3'
TTGTTAGCAGCCGGATCTCAGTGGTGGTGGTGGTGGTGCTCGAGCTTGGCCATTTCCTGCACATAGATGC
CTATACTCTCGCTGTCAAAAAGCACGAAGTACACCGTTTTGATGGAAGAGGACATTGTAGACACGAAGTA
ACTGGAGATGGCCTTCAGAATCAGCTGAGCTGCTGTCTGCTTTGGAAAACCGTTCCTGCCGCTGCCGATG
GATGGAAATGCAATGGATTTCAGCTTCTTATCATCAGCCAGGGCCAAGCAGTTTTTCACTGTCTTTTCCA
GAAGTTCTTCACACTTGTCTGCACCCCAAACTGGACTATTACAGTGGATCACAAACTTGGCAGGCAGGCC
ATGGCCTGCGCTGACAGCAGCTCCAGCTACTTCCAAGGGCCCGTTCTTTTTCCGGAGTTCCAGGACAGCT
TCCACAAACTCCTTGCCACCTTTCTTCTCCAGCGTGTTTCCTACTTCACCACCGATGTAGAAGTCAGTGT
TTGTCGGGTGAACGACAGCATCACTGTCGATCGAGGCAATGTCAGCCTGTACAACTTGCAACTTCTGGCC
AAGGAAGAGGCTCTTGGTGGAGAGGACTGTGAAGCCGTCGGATCCCGCACCTGAAGTTCTGGCAATATCA
TATAGTTGGGAAATTTTAACGACTAGTTCGTCATAGTTTTCCTTGAAAAATGGTTTAGAGTCTAATCTAA
CTTGGAAAACTGGTTTCAAGATAAAACCTGTCTTCTTATCGTGTTTCTTGATAATCTTTTGGAAACCAGT
GTAGTTTAGTCTCGAAAACTTTGCTAGATCGTGAACATCGGCAATGATATCACTTAGTTCTTCTTCCAGA
ATCTCAAAATCTAGCTGAGTAGGAGGATTATTGGAGTCTAACAAACGAACAGTATG
